Addgene plasmid #168407: pTL346
Purpose: pGBKT7 yeast two-hybrid plasmid
Depositing lab: Sophien Kamoun. Depositing organization: Sainsbury Laboratory, Norwich. Publication: A single amino acid polymorphism in a conserved effector of the multihost blast fungus pathogen expands host-target binding spectrum. Bentham AR, Petit-Houdenot Y, Win J, Chuma I, Terauchi R, Banfield MJ, Kamoun S, Langner T. PLoS Pathog. 2021 Nov 10;17(11):e1009957. doi: 10.1371/journal.ppat.1009957. eCollection 2021 Nov. PubMed 34758051.
Backbone
  Vector backbone: pGBKT7
  Vector type: Yeast Expression
Growth in bacteria
  Bacterial resistance: Kanamycin, 50 μg/mL
  Growth temperature: 37°C
  Growth strain: DH5alpha
  Copy number: High Copy
Gene/Insert
  Gene/Insert name: OsaATX1
  Species: Oryza sativa
  Cloning method: Unknown
Terms and licenses: Academic/Nonprofit Terms; Industry Terms: Not Available to Industry
How to cite: pTL346 was a gift from Sophien Kamoun (Addgene plasmid # 168407 ; http://n2t.net/addgene:168407 ; RRID:Addgene_168407)
