[The description below was written by a language model from this plasmid's Addgene catalogue record and pLannotate feature annotations shown in this document.]
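Description:
pTL346 is a yeast two-hybrid "bait" plasmid built on the pGBKT7 backbone and carrying OsaATX1, a rice (Oryza sativa) coding sequence. Automated annotation of the 7.5 kb sequence matches the insert to the Arabidopsis ATX1 copper chaperone, which is involved in copper homeostasis. The plasmid is an E. coli–yeast shuttle vector. A high-copy ColE1/pUC-type origin and a Tn5 aminoglycoside phosphotransferase gene (NeoR/KanR), annotated immediately downstream of an AmpR (bla) promoter, provide replication and kanamycin selection in bacteria. The yeast 2μ origin and the TRP1 auxotrophic marker with its own promoter allow episomal maintenance and selection in tryptophan-auxotrophic Saccharomyces cerevisiae. An f1 origin is also present, along with several short backbone remnants (lac promoter/operator, lacI, lacZα, rop, bom, ble and poly(A) signal fragments) that are not expected to contribute to function.

In the expression cassette, the constitutive yeast ADH1 promoter drives the GAL4 DNA-binding domain. This is followed on the same strand by the ATX1-like insert and then by T7 and ADH1 terminators, the arrangement expected for a GAL4 DBD–OsaATX1 fusion, although the reading frame across the junction cannot be confirmed from the feature table. A T7 promoter lies between the GAL4 domain and the insert, which in pGBKT7-type vectors allows in vitro transcription and translation of the insert without the GAL4 portion. In a two-hybrid assay, the bait is co-expressed with a prey fused to an activation domain, and interaction between them reconstitutes a transcription factor that switches on reporter genes. The associated publication concerns host-target binding by a conserved effector of the blast fungus, suggesting that the plasmid was used to test binding between effector and host protein. The record does not state the cloning method or the specific interaction partners.
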