Features (pLannotate 1.2.2; 24 found; start..end, strand, type, name):
     30..734     +  promoter       ADH1 promoter: S. cerevisiae ADH1; promoter for alcohol dehydrogenase 1
    762..1202    +  CDS            GAL4 DNA binding domain: DNA binding domain of the GAL4 transcriptional activator; Saccharomyces cerevisiae GAL4 (truncated)
   1213..1231    +  promoter       T7 promoter: promoter for bacteriophage T7 RNA polymerase
   1305..1511    +  CDS            ATX1 (fragment): ATOX1_ARATH - Experimental evidence at protein level: Swiss-Prot protein existence level 1. Plays an important role in copper homeostasis by conferring tolerance to excess of copper and subclinical copper deficiency during vegetative stage. Can complement the yeast mutants atx1 and sod1. From Arabidopsis thaliana (Mouse-ear cress).
   1574..1621    +  terminator     T7 terminator: transcription terminator for bacteriophage T7 RNA polymerase
   1648..1835    +  terminator     ADH1 terminator: S. cerevisiae ADH1; transcription terminator for the S. cerevisiae alcohol dehydrogenase 1 (ADH1) gene
   1883..1899    -  protein_bind   lac operator: The lac repressor binds to the lac operator to inhibit transcription in E. coli. This inhibition can be relieved by adding lactose or isopropyl-β-D-thiogalactopyranoside (IPTG). lac repressor encoded by lacI
   1907..1937    -  promoter       lac promoter: promoter for the E. coli lac operon
   1952..1973    -  protein_bind   CAP binding site: CAP binding activates transcription in the presence of cAMP. E. coli catabolite activator protein
   1986..2078    -  CDS            lacI (fragment): lac repressor; lacI; The lac repressor binds to the lac operator to inhibit transcription in E. coli. This inhibition can be relieved by adding lactose or isopropyl-β-D-thiogalactopyranoside (IPTG).
   2261..2849    -  rep_origin     ori: high-copy-number ColE1/pMB1/pBR322/pUC origin of replication
   3071..3087    +  polyA_signal   bGH poly(A) signal (fragment): bovine growth hormone polyadenylation signal
   3178..3225    -  polyA_signal   HSV TK poly(A) signal: herpes simplex virus thymidine kinase polyadenylation signal (Cole and Stacy, 1985)
   3284..3436    -  CDS            ble (fragment): BLE_KLEPN - Experimental evidence at protein level: Swiss-Prot protein existence level 1. Binding protein with a strong affinity to the bleomycin family of antibiotics. Binds to CL990; an antimitotic-antibiotic compound. From Klebsiella pneumoniae.
   3457..4251    -  CDS            NeoR/KanR: aminoglycoside phosphotransferase from Tn5; aph(3')-II (or nptII); confers resistance to neomycin, kanamycin, and G418 (Geneticin®)
   4252..4356    -  promoter       AmpR promoter: bla
   4383..5725    -  rep_origin     2μ ori: yeast 2μ plasmid origin of replication
   5793..5828    +  CDS            rop (fragment): Rop protein, which maintains plasmids at low copy number; rop
   5930..5979    +  misc_feature   bom (fragment): basis of mobility region from pBR322
   6118..6265    +  promoter       TRP1 promoter: S. cerevisiae TRP1
   6266..6940    +  CDS            TRP1: phosphoribosylanthranilate isomerase, required for tryptophan biosynthesis; S. cerevisiae TRP1; yeast auxotrophic marker
   6991..7042    +  misc_feature   bom (fragment): basis of mobility region from pBR322
   7070..7498    -  rep_origin     f1 ori (sequence partly withheld): f1 bacteriophage origin of replication; arrow indicates direction of (+) strand synthesis
   7502..29      -  CDS            lacZα (fragment) (across the origin): LacZα fragment of β-galactosidase; lacZ fragment
>Addgene plasmid #168407 | pTL346 | addgene full sequence | sequence record 349807 | Addgene NGS Result
CGGTGCGGGCCTCTTCGCTATTACGCCAGATCCTTTTGTTGTTTCCGGGTGTACAATATGGACTTCCTCT
TTTCTGGCAACCAAACCCATACATCGGGATTCCTATAATACCTTCGTTGGTCTCCCTAACATGTAGGTGG
CGGAGGGGAGATATACAATAGAACAGATACCAGACAAGACATAATGGGCTAAACAAGACTACACCAATTA
CACTGCCTCATTGATGGTGGTACATAACGAACTAATACTGTAGCCCTAGACTTGATAGCCATCATCATAT
CGAAGTTTCACTACCCTTTTTCCATTTGCCATCTATTGAAGTAATAATAGGCGCATGCAACTTCTTTTCT
TTTTTTTTCTTTTCTCTCTCCCCCGTTGTTGTCTCACCATATCCGCAATGACAAAAAAATGATGGAAGAC
ACTAAAGGAAAAAATTAACGACAAAGACAGCACCAACAGATGTCGTTGTTCCAGAGCTGATGAGGGGTAT
CTCGAAGCACACGAAACTTTTTCCTTCCTTCATTCACGCACACTACTCTCTAATGAGCAACGGTATACGG
CCTTCCTTCCAGTTACTTGAATTTGAAATAAAAAAAAGTTTGCTGTCTTGCTATCAAGTATAAATAGACC
TGCAATTATTAATCTTTTGTTTCCTCGTCATTGTTCTCGTTCCCTTTCTTCCTTGTTTCTTTTTCTGCAC
AATATTTCAAGCTATACCAAGCATACAATCAACTCCAAGCTTGAAGCAAGCCTCCTGAAAGATGAAGCTA
CTGTCTTCTATCGAACAAGCATGCGATATTTGCCGACTTAAAAAGCTCAAGTGCTCCAAAGAAAAACCGA
AGTGCGCCAAGTGTCTGAAGAACAACTGGGAGTGTCGCTACTCTCCCAAAACCAAAAGGTCTCCGCTGAC
TAGGGCACATCTGACAGAAGTGGAATCAAGGCTAGAAAGACTGGAACAGCTATTTCTACTGATTTTTCCT
CGAGAAGACCTTGACATGATTTTGAAAATGGATTCTTTACAGGATATAAAAGCATTGTTAACAGGATTAT
TTGTACAAGATAATGTGAATAAAGATGCCGTCACAGATAGATTGGCTTCAGTGGAGACTGATATGCCTCT
AACATTGAGACAGCATAGAATAAGTGCGACATCATCATCGGAAGAGAGTAGTAACAAAGGTCAAAGACAG
TTGACTGTATCGCCGGAATTTGTAATACGACTCACTATAGGGCGAGCCGCCATCATGGAGGAGCAGAAGC
TGATCTCAGAGGAGGACCTGCATATGGCCATGGAGGCCGAATTCGCCGAAACCGTGGTGCTGCGCGTGGG
TATGAGCTGCGAAGGTTGCGTGGGTGCCGTGAAACGCGTGCTGGGCAAAATGCAGGGTGTGGAAAGCTTC
GACGTGGACATCAAGGAGCAGAAAGTGACCGTGAAAGGCAACGTGACCCCGGATGCCGTGCTGCAGACCG
TGAGCAAGACCGGCAAGAAAACCAGCTTTTGGGATGCCGAACCGGCACCGGTTGAAGCAACCGCCGCAAG
CAGCGGATCCGTCGACCTGCAGCGGCCGCATAACTAGCATAACCCCTTGGGGCCTCTAAACGGGTCTTGA
GGGGTTTTTTGCGCGCTTGCAGCCAAGCTAATTCCGGGCGAATTTCTTATGATTTATGATTTTTATTATT
AAATAAGTTATAAAAAAAATAAGTGTATACAAATTTTAAAGTGACTCTTAGGTTTTAAAACGAAAATTCT
TATTCTTGAGTAACTCTTTCCTGTAGGTCAGGTTGCTTTCTCAGGTATAGCATGAGGTCGCTCTTATTGA
CCACACCTCTACCGGCATGCAAGCTTGGCGTAATCATGGTCATAGCTGTTTCCTGTGTGAAATTGTTATC
CGCTCACAATTCCACACAACATACGAGCCGGAAGCATAAAGTGTAAAGCCTGGGGTGCCTAATGAGTGAG
CTAACTCACATTAATTGCGTTGCGCTCACTGCCCGCTTTCCAGTCGGGAAACCTGTCGTGCCAGCTGCAT
TAATGAATCGGCCAACGCGCGGGGAGAGGCGGTTTGCGTATTGGGCGCTCTTCCGCTTCCTCGCTCACTG
ACTCGCTGCGCTCGGTCGTTCGGCTGCGGCGAGCGGTATCAGCTCACTCAAAGGCGGTAATACGGTTATC
CACAGAATCAGGGGATAACGCAGGAAAGAACATGTGAGCAAAAGGCCAGCAAAAGGCCAGGAACCGTAAA
AAGGCCGCGTTGCTGGCGTTTTTCCATAGGCTCCGCCCCCCTGACGAGCATCACAAAAATCGACGCTCAA
GTCAGAGGTGGCGAAACCCGACAGGACTATAAAGATACCAGGCGTTTCCCCCTGGAAGCTCCCTCGTGCG
CTCTCCTGTTCCGACCCTGCCGCTTACCGGATACCTGTCCGCCTTTCTCCCTTCGGGAAGCGTGGCGCTT
TCTCATAGCTCACGCTGTAGGTATCTCAGTTCGGTGTAGGTCGTTCGCTCCAAGCTGGGCTGTGTGCACG
AACCCCCCGTTCAGCCCGACCGCTGCGCCTTATCCGGTAACTATCGTCTTGAGTCCAACCCGGTAAGACA
CGACTTATCGCCACTGGCAGCAGCCACTGGTAACAGGATTAGCAGAGCGAGGTATGTAGGCGGTGCTACA
GAGTTCTTGAAGTGGTGGCCTAACTACGGCTACACTAGAAGAACAGTATTTGGTATCTGCGCTCTGCTGA
AGCCAGTTACCTTCGGAAAAAGAGTTGGTAGCTCTTGATCCGGCAAACAAACCACCGCTGGTAGCGGTGG
TTTTTTTGTTTGCAAGCAGCAGATTACGCGCAGAAAAAAAGGATCTCAAGAAGATCCTTTGATCTTTTCT
ACGGGGTCTGACGCTCAGTGGAACGAAAACTCACGTTAAGGGATTTTGGTCATGAGATTATCAAAAAGGA
TCTTCACCTAGATCCTTTTAAATTAAAAATGAAGTTTTAAATCAATCTAAAGTATATATGAGTAACCTGA
GGCTATGGCAGGGCCTGCCGCCCCGACGTTGGCTGCGAGCCCTGGGCCTTCACCCGAACTTGGGGGGTGG
GGTGGGGAAAAGGAAGAAACGCGGGCGTATTGGCCCCAATGGGGTCTCGGTGGGGTATCGACAGAGTGCC
AGCCCTGGGACCGAACCCCGCGTTTATGAACAAACGACCCAACACCGTGCGTTTTATTCTGTCTTTTTAT
TGCCGTCATAGCGCGGGTTCCTTCCGGTATTGTCTCCTTCCGTGTTTCAGTTAGCCTCCCCCTAGGGTGG
GCGAAGAACTCCAGCATGAGATCCCCGCGCTGGAGGATCATCCAGCCGGCGTCCCGGAAAACGATTCCGA
AGCCCAACCTTTCATAGAAGGCGGCGGTGGAATCGAAATCTCGTGATGGCAGGTTGGGCGTCGCTTGGTC
GGTCATTTCGAACCCCAGAGTCCCGCTCAGAAGAACTCGTCAAGAAGGCGATAGAAGGCGATGCGCTGCG
AATCGGGAGCGGCGATACCGTAAAGCACGAGGAAGCGGTCAGCCCATTCGCCGCCAAGCTCTTCAGCAAT
ATCACGGGTAGCCAACGCTATGTCCTGATAGCGGTCCGCCACACCCAGCCGGCCACAGTCGATGAATCCA
GAAAAGCGGCCATTTTCCACCATGATATTCGGCAAGCAGGCATCGCCATGAGTCACGACGAGATCCTCGC
CGTCGGGCATGCTCGCCTTGAGCCTGGCGAACAGTTCGGCTGGCGCGAGCCCCTGATGCTCTTCGTCCAG
ATCATCCTGATCGACAAGACCGGCTTCCATCCGAGTACGTGCTCGCTCGATGCGATGTTTCGCTTGGTGG
TCGAATGGGCAGGTAGCCGGATCAAGCGTATGCAGCCGCCGCATTGCATCAGCCATGATGGATACTTTCT
CGGCAGGAGCAAGGTGAGATGACAGGAGATCCTGCCCCGGCACTTCGCCCAATAGCAGCCAGTCCCTTCC
CGCTTCAGTGACAACGTCGAGCACAGCTGCGCAAGGAACGCCCGTCGTGGCCAGCCACGATAGCCGCGCT
GCCTCGTCTTGCAGTTCATTCAGGGCACCGGACAGGTCGGTCTTGACAAAAAGAACCGGGCGCCCCTGCG
CTGACAGCCGGAACACGGCGGCATCAGAGCAGCCGATTGTCTGTTGTGCCCAGTCATAGCCGAATAGCCT
CTCCACCCAAGCGGCCGGAGAACCTGCGTGCAATCCATCTTGTTCAATCATACTCTTCCTTTTTCAATAT
TATTGAAGCATTTATCAGGGTTATTGTCTCATGAGCGGATACATATTTGAATGTATTTAGAAAAATAAAC
AAATAGGGGTTCCGCGCACATTTCCCCGAAAAGTGCCACCTGAACGAAGCATCTGTGCTTCATTTTGTAG
AACAAAAATGCAACGCGAGAGCGCTAATTTTTCAAACAAAGAATCTGAGCTGCATTTTTACAGAACAGAA
ATGCAACGCGAAAGCGCTATTTTACCAACGAAGAATCTGTGCTTCATTTTTGTAAAACAAAAATGCAACG
CGAGAGCGCTAATTTTTCAAACAAAGAATCTGAGCTGCATTTTTACAGAACAGAAATGCAACGCGAGAGC
GCTATTTTACCAACAAAGAATCTATACTTCTTTTTTGTTCTACAAAAATGCATCCCGAGAGCGCTATTTT
TCTAACAAAGCATCTTAGATTACTTTTTTTCTCCTTTGTGCGCTCTATAATGCAGTCTCTTGATAACTTT
TTGCACTGTAGGTCCGTTAAGGTTAGAAGAAGGCTACTTTGGTGTCTATTTTCTCTTCCATAAAAAAAGC
CTGACTCCACTTCCCGCGTTTACTGATTACTAGCGAAGCTGCGGGTGCATTTTTTCAAGATAAAGGCATC
CCCGATTATATTCTATACCGATGTGGATTGCGCATACTTTGTGAACAGAAAGTGATAGCGTTGATGATTC
TTCATTGGTCAGAAAATTATGAACGGTTTCTTCTATTTTGTCTCTATATACTACGTATAGGAAATGTTTA
CATTTTCGTATTGTTTTCGATTCACTCTATGAATAGTTCTTACTACAATTTTTTTGTCTAAAGAGTAATA
CTAGAGATAAACATAAAAAATGTAGAGGTCGAGTTTAGATGCAAGTTCAAGGAGCGAAAGGTGGATGGGT
AGGTTATATAGGGATATAGCACAGAGATATATAGCAAAGAGATACTTTTGAGCAATGTTTGTGGAAGCGG
TATTCGCAATATTTTAGTAGCTCGTTACAGTCCGGTGCGTTTTTGGTTTTTTGAAAGTGCGTCTTCAGAG
CGCTTTTGGTTTTCAAAAGCGCTCTGAAGTTCCTATACTTTCTAGAGAATAGGAACTTCGGAATAGGAAC
TTCAAAGCGTTTCCGAAAACGAGCGCTTCCGAAAATGCAACGCGAGCTGCGCACATACAGCTCACTGTTC
ACGTCGCACCTATATCTGCGTGTTGCCTGTATATATATATACATGAGAAGAACGGCATAGTGCGTGTTTA
TGCTTAAATGCGTACTTATATGCGTCTATTTATGTAGGATGAAAGGTAGTCTAGTACCTCCTGTGATATT
ATCCCATTCCATGCGGGGTATCGTATGCTTCCTTCAGCACTACCCTTTAGCTGTTCTATATGCTGCCACT
CCTCAATTGGATTAGTCTCATCCTTCAATGCTATCATTTCCTTTGATATTGGATCATACTAAGAAACCAT
TATTATCATGACATTAACCTATAAAAATAGGCGTATCACGAGGCCCTTTCGTCTCGCGCGTTTCGGTGAT
GACGGTGAAAACCTCTGACACATGCAGCTCCCGGAGACGGTCACAGCTTGTCTGTAAGCGGATGCCGGGA
GCAGACAAGCCCGTCAGGGCGCGTCAGCGGGTGTTGGCGGGTGTCGGGGCTGGCTTAACTATGCGGCATC
AGAGCAGATTGTACTGAGAGTGCACCATAGATCAACGACATTACTATATATATAATATAGGAAGCATTTA
ATAGAACAGCATCGTAATATATGTGTACTTTGCAGTTATGACGCCAGATGGCAGTAGTGGAAGATATTCT
TTATTGAAAAATAGCTTGTCACCTTACGTACAATCTTGATCCGGAGCTTTTCTTTTTTTGCCGATTAAGA
ATTAATTCGGTCGAAAAAAGAAAAGGAGAGGGCCAAGAGGGAGGGCATTGGTGACTATTGAGCACGTGAG
TATACGTGATTAAGCACACAAAGGCAGCTTGGAGTATGTCTGTTATTAATTTCACAGGTAGTTCTGGTCC
ATTGGTGAAAGTTTGCGGCTTGCAGAGCACAGAGGCCGCAGAATGTGCTCTAGATTCCGATGCTGACTTG
CTGGGTATTATATGTGTGCCCAATAGAAAGAGAACAATTGACCCGGTTATTGCAAGGAAAATTTCAAGTC
TTGTAAAAGCATATAAAAATAGTTCAGGCACTCCGAAATACTTGGTTGGCGTGTTTCGTAATCAACCTAA
GGAGGATGTTTTGGCTCTGGTCAATGATTACGGCATTGATATCGTCCAACTGCATGGAGATGAGTCGTGG
CAAGAATACCAAGAGTTCCTCGGTTTGCCAGTTATTAAAAGACTCGTATTTCCAAAAGACTGCAACATAC
TACTCAGTGCAGCTTCACAGAAACCTCATTCGTTTATTCCCTTGTTTGATTCAGAAGCAGGTGGGACAGG
TGAACTTTTGGATTGGAACTCGATTTCTGACTGGGTTGGAAGGCAAGAGAGCCCCGAAAGCTTACATTTT
ATGTTAGCTGGTGGACTGACGCCAGAAAATGTTGGTGATGCGCTTAGATTAAATGGCGTTATTGGTGTTG
ATGTAAGCGGAGGTGTGGAGACAAATGGTGTAAAAGACTCTAACAAAATAGCAAATTTCGTCAAAAATGC
TAAGAAATAGGTTATTACTGAGTAGTATTTATTTAAGTATTGTTTGTGCACTTGCCGATCTATGCGGTGT
GAAATACCGCACAGATGCGTAAGGAGAAAATACCGCATCAGGAAATTGTAAGCGTTAATATTTTGTTAAA
ATTCGCGTTAAATTTTTGTTAAATCAGCTCATTTTTTAACCAATAGGCCGAAATCGGCAAAATCCCTTAT
AAATCAAAAGAATAGACCGAGATAGGGT
[37 nt withheld, positions 7169-7205]
AAAGAACGTGGACTCCAACGTCAAAGG
[49 nt withheld, positions 7233-7281]
T
[91 nt withheld, positions 7283-7373]
G
[124 nt withheld, positions 7375-7498]
CCATTCGCCATTCAGGCTGCGCAACTGTTGGGAAGGGCGAT
