>Addgene plasmid #168407 | pTL346 | depositor partial sequence | sequence record 326507 | insert
GAATTCGCCGAAACCGTGGTGCTGCGCGTGGGTATGAGCTGCGAAGGTTGCGTGGGTGCCGTGAAACGCG
TGCTGGGCAAAATGCAGGGTGTGGAAAGCTTCGACGTGGACATCAAGGAGCAGAAAGTGACCGTGAAAGG
CAACGTGACCCCGGATGCCGTGCTGCAGACCGTGAGCAAGACCGGCAAGAAAACCAGCTTTTGGGATGCC
GAACCGGCACCGGTTGAAGCAACCGCCGCAAGCAGCGGATCC
